>Addgene plasmid #230328 | AiP14239 - pAAV-AiE1117m-minBG-SYFP2-P2A-3XFLAG-10aa-H2B-WPRE3-BGHpA (Alias: CN4239) | addgene full sequence | sequence record 470759 | Addgene NGS Result
AATTGCCCATTATACGCGCGTATAATGGACTATTGTGTGCTGATATGATGCGGTATTTTCTCCTTACGCA
TCTGTGCGGTATTTCACACCGCATA
[95 nt withheld, positions 96-190]
T
[46 nt withheld, positions 192-237]
C
[141 nt withheld, positions 239-379]
CCTTTGACGTTGGAGTCCACGTTCTTT
[37 nt withheld, positions 407-443]
ACTCTATCTCGGGCTATTCTTTTGATTTATAAGGGATTTTGCCGATTTCGGTCTATTGGTTAAAAAATGA
GCTGATTTAACAAAAATTTAACGCGAATTTTAACAAAATATTAACGTTTACAATTTTATGGTGCACTCTC
AGTACAATCTGCTCTGATGCCGCATAGTTAAGCCAGCCCCGACACCCGCCAACACCCGCTGACGCGCCCT
GACGGGCTTGTCTGCTCCCGGCATCCGCTTACAGACAAGCTGTGACCGTCTCCGGGAGCTGCATGTGTCA
GAGGTTTTCACCGTCATCACCGAAACGCGCGAGACGAAAGGGCCTCGTGATACGCCTATTTTTATAGGTT
AATGTCATGATAATAATGGTTTCTTAGACGTCAGGTGGCACTTTTCGGGGAAATGTGCGCGGAACCCCTA
TTTGTTTATTTTTCTAAATACATTCAAATATGTATCCGCTCATGAGACAATAACCCTGATAAATGCTTCA
ATAATATTGAAAAAGGAAGAGTATGAGTATTCAACATTTCCGTGTCGCCCTTATTCCCTTTTTTGCGGCA
TTTTGCCTTCCTGTTTTTGCTCACCCAGAAACGCTGGTGAAAGTAAAAGATGCTGAAGATCAGTTGGGTG
CACGAGTGGGTTACATCGAACTGGATCTCAACAGCGGTAAGATCCTTGAGAGTTTTCGCCCCGAAGAACG
TTTTCCAATGATGAGCACTTTTAAAGTTCTGCTATGTGGCGCGGTATTATCCCGTATTGACGCCGGGCAA
GAGCAACTCGGTCGCCGCATACACTATTCTCAGAATGACTTGGTTGAGTACTCACCAGTCACAGAAAAGC
ATCTTACGGATGGCATGACAGTAAGAGAATTATGCAGTGCTGCCATAACCATGAGTGATAACACTGCGGC
CAACTTACTTCTGACAACGATCGGAGGACCGAAGGAGCTAACCGCTTTTTTGCACAACATGGGGGATCAT
GTAACTCGCCTTGATCGTTGGGAACCGGAGCTGAATGAAGCCATACCAAACGACGAGCGTGACACCACGA
TGCCTGTAGCAATGGCAACAACGTTGCGCAAACTATTAACTGGCGAACTACTTACTCTAGCTTCCCGGCA
ACAATTAATAGACTGGATGGAGGCGGATAAAGTTGCAGGACCACTTCTGCGCTCGGCCCTTCCGGCTGGC
TGGTTTATTGCTGATAAATCTGGAGCCGGTGAGCGTGGGTCTCGCGGTATCATTGCAGCACTGGGGCCAG
ATGGTAAGCCCTCCCGTATCGTAGTTATCTACACGACGGGGAGTCAGGCAACTATGGATGAACGAAATAG
ACAGATCGCTGAGATAGGTGCCTCACTGATTAAGCATTGGTAACTGTCAGACCAAGTTTACTCATATATA
CTTTAGATTGATTTAAAACTTCATTTTTAATTTAAAAGGATCTAGGTGAAGATCCTTTTTGATAATCTCA
TGACCAAAATCCCTTAACGTGAGTTTTCGTTCCACTGAGCGTCAGACCCCGTAGAAAAGATCAAAGGATC
TTCTTGAGATCCTTTTTTTCTGCGCGTAATCTGCTGCTTGCAAACAAAAAAACCACCGCTACCAGCGGTG
GTTTGTTTGCCGGATCAAGAGCTACCAACTCTTTTTCCGAAGGTAACTGGCTTCAGCAGAGCGCAGATAC
CAAATACTGTTCTTCTAGTGTAGCCGTAGTTAGGCCACCACTTCAAGAACTCTGTAGCACCGCCTACATA
CCTCGCTCTGCTAATCCTGTTACCAGTGGCTGCTGCCAGTGGCGATAAGTCGTGTCTTACCGGGTTGGAC
TCAAGACGATAGTTACCGGATAAGGCGCAGCGGTCGGGCTGAACGGGGGGTTCGTGCACACAGCCCAGCT
TGGAGCGAACGACCTACACCGAACTGAGATACCTACAGCGTGAGCTATGAGAAAGCGCCACGCTTCCCGA
AGGGAGAAAGGCGGACAGGTATCCGGTAAGCGGCAGGGTCGGAACAGGAGAGCGCACGAGGGAGCTTCCA
GGGGGAAACGCCTGGTATCTTTATAGTCCTGTCGGGTTTCGCCACCTCTGACTTGAGCGTCGATTTTTGT
GATGCTCGTCAGGGGGGCGGAGCCTATGGAAAAACGCCAGCAACGCGGCCTTTTTACGGTTCCTGGCCTT
TTGCTGGCCTTTTGCTCATATCAGCACACAATTGCCCATTATACGCGCGTATAATGGACTATTGTGTGCT
GATAACATGTCCTGCAGGCAGCTGCGCGCTCGCTCGCTCACTGAGGCCGCCCGGGCGTCGGGCGACCTTT
GGTCGCCCGGCCTCAGTGAGCGAGCGAGCGCGCAGAGAGGGAGTGGCCAACTCCATCACTAGGGGTTCCT
GCGGCCGCACGCGTTGCTAGGTACCAGCCTGTTAGTTTACCTGAGCTCAACCTTAGATCAGGTCCTCTAA
AATAGAGTTTGACCTTAAAAGATTTGGCCTCCAGCAACCAATCCTGATTCATTACATAAAAAAACATCCC
TCCCCAGGGGTGACCCAAGATCTGATCCTGCCCCTCCTCTTCCTTCCCCTCCCCTCCCCTCCAGTTCCTC
TGTCAGGAGGTCTGAAGTGTTCTGATCTAAGATATGGATATCATAAAGTCACACCATGTGACAGATCTCA
CAATAGAGTTTGACTGGGGAGGTTGGCGGATCCCTGGGGCAGGCGGTGAAGATGCCTGACTGCTAACACC
AAACCTTTCTATTTTGTAGTACAAGTCCAGCAAAGGTGGTGAGCTCGGGCTGGGCATAAAAGTCAGGGCA
GAGCCATCTATTGCTTACATTTGCTTCTGGGATCCAGATCTTTCGAAGCTAGCGCTACCGGTCGCCACCA
TGGTCTCCAAGGGCGAGGAGCTGTTCACCGGGGTGGTGCCCATCCTGGTCGAGCTGGACGGCGATGTCAA
CGGCCACAAGTTCAGCGTGTCCGGCGAGGGCGAGGGCGATGCCACCTACGGCAAGCTGACCCTGAAGCTG
ATCTGCACCACCGGCAAGCTGCCCGTGCCCTGGCCCACCCTCGTGACCACCCTGGGCTACGGCGTGCAGT
GCTTCGCCCGCTACCCCGACCACATGAAGCAGCACGACTTCTTCAAGTCCGCCATGCCCGAAGGCTACGT
CCAGGAGCGCACCATCTTCTTCAAAGACGACGGCAACTACAAGACCCGCGCCGAGGTGAAGTTCGAGGGC
GACACCCTGGTGAACCGCATCGAGCTGAAGGGCATCGACTTCAAGGAGGACGGCAACATCCTGGGGCACA
AGCTGGAGTACAACTACAACAGCCACAACGTCTATATCACCGCCGACAAGCAGAAGAACGGCATCAAGGC
CAACTTCAAGATCCGCCACAACATCGAGGACGGCGGCGTGCAGCTCGCCGACCACTACCAGCAGAACACC
CCCATCGGCGACGGCCCCGTGCTGCTGCCCGACAACCACTACCTGAGCTACCAGTCCAAGCTGAGCAAAG
ACCCCAACGAGAAGCGCGATCACATGGTCCTGCTGGAGTTCGTGACCGCCGCCGGGATCACTCTCGGCAT
GGACGAGCTGTACAAGGGCTCTGGTGCTACCAACTTCTCACTGTTGAAACAGGCAGGGGATGTAGAGGAG
AATCCAGGGCCTGGTGCTAGTGGAGACTACAAAGACCATGACGGAGATTATAAAGATCATGACATCGATT
ACAAGGATGACGATGACAAGTCCGGACTCAGATCTGGAGGCTCCGGAGGCCCAGAGCCAGCGAAGTCTGC
TCCCGCCCCGAAAAAGGGCTCCAAGAAGGCGGTGACTAAGGCGCAGAAGAAAGGCGGCAAGAAGCGCAAG
CGCAGCCGCAAGGAGAGCTATTCCATCTATGTGTATAAGGTTCTGAAGCAGGTCCACCCTGACACCGGCA
TTTCGTCCAAGGCCATGGGCATCATGAACTCGTTTGTGAACGACATTTTCGAGCGCATCGCAGGTGAGGC
TTCCCGCCTGGCGCATTACAACAAGCGCTCGACCATCACCTCCAGGGAGATCCAGACGGCCGTGCGCCTG
CTGCTGCCTGGGGAGTTGGCCAAGCACGCCGTGTCCGAGGGTACTAAGGCCATCACCAAGTACACCAGCG
CTAAGTAATGAGGCGCGCCGCGGCCGCGAATTCGATATCATAATCAACCTCTGGATTACAAAATTTGTGA
AAGATTGACTGGTATTCTTAACTATGTTGCTCCTTTTACGCTATGTGGATACGCTGCTTTAATGCCTTTG
TATCATGCTATTGCTTCCCGTATGGCTTTCATTTTCTCCTCCTTGTATAAATCCTGGTTAGTTCTTGCCA
CGGCGGAACTCATCGCCGCCTGCCTTGCCCGCTGCTGGACAGGGGCTCGGCTGTTGGGCACTGACAATTC
CGTGGCTCGAGAGATCTTCGACTGTGCCTTCTAGTTGCCAGCCATCTGTTGTTTGCCCCTCCCCCGTGCC
TTCCTTGACCCTGGAAGGTGCCACTCCCACTGTCCTTTCCTAATAAAATGAGGAAATTGCATCGCATTGT
CTGAGTAGGTGTCATTCTATTCTGGGGGGTGGGGTGGGGCAGGACAGCAAGGGGGAGGATTGGGAAGACA
ATAGCAGGCATGAGATCTCACGTGCGGACCGAGCGGCCGCAGGAACCCCTAGTGATGGAGTTGGCCACTC
CCTCTCTGCGCGCTCGCTCGCTCACTGAGGCCGGGCGACCAAAGGTCGCCCGACGCCCGGGCTTTGCCCG
GGCGGCCTCAGTGAGCGAGCGAGCGCGCAGCTGCCTGCAGGGGCGCCTATCAGCACAC
Features (pLannotate 1.2.2; 20 found; start..end, strand, type, name):
     18..45      +  misc_feature   telL: telL; telomeric sequence from coliphage N15
     46..95      -  misc_feature   bom (fragment): basis of mobility region from pBR322
    114..569     +  rep_origin     f1 ori (sequence partly withheld): f1 bacteriophage origin of replication; arrow indicates direction of (+) strand synthesis
    570..619     -  misc_feature   bom (fragment): basis of mobility region from pBR322
    721..756     -  CDS            rop (fragment): Rop protein, which maintains plasmids at low copy number; rop
    851..955     +  promoter       AmpR promoter: bla
    956..1816    +  CDS            AmpR: β-lactamase; bla; confers resistance to ampicillin, carbenicillin, and related antibiotics
   1987..2575    +  rep_origin     ori: high-copy-number ColE1/pMB1/pBR322/pUC origin of replication
   2632..2659    +  misc_feature   telR: telR; telomeric sequence from coliphage N15
   2660..2687    +  misc_feature   telL: telL; telomeric sequence from coliphage N15
   2705..2732    +  repeat_region  AAV2 ITR (fragment): inverted terminal repeat of adeno-associated virus serotype 2 inverted
   2761..2788    +  repeat_region  AAV2 ITR (fragment): inverted terminal repeat of adeno-associated virus serotype 2 inverted
   3313..4029    +  CDS            SYFP2: SYFP2 is a basic (constitutively fluorescent) yellow fluorescent protein published in 2006, derived from Aequorea victoria. It is reported to be a very rapidly-maturing monomer with moderate acid sensitivity.
   4108..4173    +  CDS            3xFLAG: three tandem FLAG® epitope tags, followed by an enterokinase cleavage site
   4204..4581    +  CDS            H2B: human histone H2B; HIST1H2BJ
   4615..4772    +  misc_feature   WPRE (fragment): woodchuck hepatitis virus posttranscriptional regulatory element
   4778..4858    +  misc_feature   WPRE (fragment): woodchuck hepatitis virus posttranscriptional regulatory element
   4875..4986    +  polyA_signal   bGH poly(A) signal: bovine growth hormone polyadenylation signal
   5104..5244    +  repeat_region  AAV2 ITR: inverted terminal repeat of adeno-associated virus serotype 2 inverted
   5251..17      +  misc_feature   telR (across the origin): telR; telomeric sequence from coliphage N15
