[The description below was written by a language model from this plasmid's Addgene catalogue record and pLannotate feature annotations shown in this document.]
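Description:
AiP14239 (alias CN4239) is an AAV transfer plasmid built on a pAAV2 backbone and used to package recombinant adeno-associated virus for enhancer-driven reporter expression in brain cells. In bacteria it is maintained as a high-copy plasmid through a ColE1/pUC-type origin and selected with ampicillin via the β-lactamase gene under its own promoter. An f1 phage origin is also present. The automated annotation additionally reports short matches to pBR322 bom and rop and to phage N15 telomere sequences near the ITRs; these are small fragments and probably reflect sequence similarity rather than functional elements. The 5,261-nt sequence carries one fully annotated AAV2 inverted terminal repeat downstream of the cassette, while the upstream ITR is detected only as two short fragments, which may reflect how these structured repeats are read or annotated.

Between the ITRs, the AiE1117m enhancer sits upstream of a minimal beta-globin promoter (minBG). Neither element is called in the feature table, though an unannotated stretch ahead of the coding region is where they would lie. The minimal promoter has little activity alone, so expression depends on the enhancer, which is designed to restrict transgene expression to specific brain cell populations; the record does not say which. The payload is a synthetic bicistronic reading frame: the yellow fluorescent protein SYFP2, a P2A self-cleaving peptide, and human histone H2B fused through a 10-amino-acid linker to an N-terminal 3xFLAG tag. This yields free SYFP2 that fills the cell and a chromatin-bound, epitope-tagged histone that marks nuclei for antibody detection or nuclear isolation. A shortened WPRE (WPRE3) boosts transcript stability and expression, and the bovine growth hormone polyadenylation signal terminates the message. The construct belongs to a suite of enhancer AAVs for genetic access to cortical cell types.
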