Addgene plasmid #230328: AiP14239 - pAAV-AiE1117m-minBG-SYFP2-P2A-3XFLAG-10aa-H2B-WPRE3-BGHpA (Alias: CN4239)
Purpose: AiE1117m is an enhancer sequence, designed to drive AAV-mediated transgene expression in specific populations of brain cells
Depositing lab: Allen Institute for Brain Science & Boaz Levi. Depositing organization: Allen Institute. Publication: A suite of enhancer AAVs and transgenic mouse lines for genetic access to cortical cell types. Ben-Simon Y, Hooper M, Narayan S, Daigle TL, Dwivedi D, Way SW, Oster A, Stafford DA, Mich JK, Taormina MJ, Martinez RA, Opitz-Araya X, Roth JR, Alexander JR, Allen S, Amster A, Arbuckle J, Ayala A, Baker PM, Bakken TE, Barcelli T, Barta S, Bendrick J, Bertagnolli D, Bielstein C, Bishwakarma P, Bowlus J, Boyer G, Brouner K, Casian B, Casper T, Chakka AB, Chakrabarty R, Chance RK, Chavan S, Clark M, Colbert K, Collman F, Daniel S, Departee M, DiValentin P, Donadio N, Dotson N, Egdorf T, Fliss T, Gabitto M, Garcia J, Gary A, Gasperini M, Gloe J, Goldy J, Gore BB, Graybuck L, Greisman N, Haeseleer F, Halterman C, Haradon Z, Hastings SD, Helback O, Ho W, Hockemeyer D, Huang C, Huff S, Hunker A, Johansen N, Jones D, Juneau Z, Kalmbach B, Kannan M, Khem S, Kussick E, Kutsal R, Larsen R, Lee C, Lee AY, Leibly M, Lenz GH, Li S, Liang E, Lusk N, Madigan Z, Malloy J, Malone J, McCue R, Melchor J, Mollenkopf T, Moosman S, Morin E, Newman D, Ng L, Ngo K, Omstead V, Otto S, Oyama A, Pena N, Pham T, Phillips E, Pom CA, Potekhina L, Ransford S, Ray PL, Rette D, Reynoldson C, Rimorin C, Rocha D, Ruiz A, Sanchez REA, Sawyer L, Sedeno-Cortes A, Sevigny JP, Shapovalova N, Shepard N, Shulga L, Sigler AR, Siverts L, Soliman S, Somasundaram S, Staats B, Stewart K, Szelenyi E, Tieu M, Trader C, Tran A, van Velthoven CTJ, Walker M, Wang Y, Weed N, Wirthlin M, Wood T, Wynalda B, Yao Z, Zhou T, Ariza J, Dee N, Reding M, Ronellenfitch K, Mufti S, Sunkin SM, Smith KA, Esposito L, Waters J, Thyagarajan B, Yao S, Lein ES, Zeng H, Levi BP, Ngai J, Ting JT, Tasic B. Cell. 2025 May 16:S0092-8674(25)00513-6. doi: 10.1016/j.cell.2025.05.002. PubMed 40403729.
Backbone
  Vector backbone: pAAV2
  Vector type: AAV
Growth in bacteria
  Bacterial resistance: Ampicillin, 100 μg/mL
  Growth temperature: 37°C
  Growth strain: NEB Stable
  Copy number: High Copy
Gene/Insert
  Gene/Insert name: SYFP2-P2A-3XFLAG-10aa-H2B
  Species: Synthetic
  Promoter: minBG
  Cloning method: Gibson Cloning
Terms and licenses: Academic/Nonprofit Terms; Industry Terms: Not Available to Industry
How to cite: AiP14239 - pAAV-AiE1117m-minBG-SYFP2-P2A-3XFLAG-10aa-H2B-WPRE3-BGHpA (Alias: CN4239) was a gift from Allen Institute for Brain Science & Boaz Levi (Addgene plasmid # 230328 ; http://n2t.net/addgene:230328 ; RRID:Addgene_230328)
